>Addgene plasmid #200237 | sgRNA1 _1xCTS-ECFP-pA | addgene full sequence | sequence record 396687 | Addgene NGS Result
CAGGTGGCACTTTTCGGGGAAATGTGCGCGGAACCCCTATTTGTTTATTTTTCTAAATACATTCAAATAT
GTATCCGCTCATGAGACAATAACCCTGATAAATGCTTCAATAATATTGAAAAAGGAAGAGTATGAGTATT
CAACATTTCCGTGTCGCCCTTATTCCCTTTTTTGCGGCATTTTGCCTTCCTGTTTTTGCTCACCCAGAAA
CGCTGGTGAAAGTAAAAGATGCTGAAGATCAGTTGGGTGCACGAGTGGGTTACATCGAACTGGATCTCAA
CAGCGGTAAGATCCTTGAGAGTTTTCGCCCCGAAGAACGTTTTCCAATGATGAGCACTTTTAAAGTTCTG
CTATGTGGCGCGGTATTATCCCGTATTGACGCCGGGCAAGAGCAACTCGGTCGCCGCATACACTATTCTC
AGAATGACTTGGTTGAGTACTCACCAGTCACAGAAAAGCATCTTACGGATGGCATGACAGTAAGAGAATT
ATGCAGTGCTGCCATAACCATGAGTGATAACACTGCGGCCAACTTACTTCTGACAACGATCGGAGGACCG
AAGGAGCTAACCGCTTTTTTGCACAACATGGGGGATCATGTAACTCGCCTTGATCGTTGGGAACCGGAGC
TGAATGAAGCCATACCAAACGACGAGCGTGACACCACGATGCCTGTAGCAATGGCAACAACGTTGCGCAA
ACTATTAACTGGCGAACTACTTACTCTAGCTTCCCGGCAACAATTAATAGACTGGATGGAGGCGGATAAA
GTTGCAGGACCACTTCTGCGCTCGGCCCTTCCGGCTGGCTGGTTTATTGCTGATAAATCTGGAGCCGGTG
AGCGTGGGTCTCGCGGTATCATTGCAGCACTGGGGCCAGATGGTAAGCCCTCCCGTATCGTAGTTATCTA
CACGACGGGGAGTCAGGCAACTATGGATGAACGAAATAGACAGATCGCTGAGATAGGTGCCTCACTGATT
AAGCATTGGTAACTGTCAGACCAAGTTTACTCATATATACTTTAGATTGATTTAAAACTTCATTTTTAAT
TTAAAAGGATCTAGGTGAAGATCCTTTTTGATAATCTCATGACCAAAATCCCTTAACGTGAGTTTTCGTT
CCACTGAGCGTCAGACCCCGTAGAAAAGATCAAAGGATCTTCTTGAGATCCTTTTTTTCTGCGCGTAATC
TGCTGCTTGCAAACAAAAAAACCACCGCTACCAGCGGTGGTTTGTTTGCCGGATCAAGAGCTACCAACTC
TTTTTCCGAAGGTAACTGGCTTCAGCAGAGCGCAGATACCAAATACTGTTCTTCTAGTGTAGCCGTAGTT
AGGCCACCACTTCAAGAACTCTGTAGCACCGCCTACATACCTCGCTCTGCTAATCCTGTTACCAGTGGCT
GCTGCCAGTGGCGATAAGTCGTGTCTTACCGGGTTGGACTCAAGACGATAGTTACCGGATAAGGCGCAGC
GGTCGGGCTGAACGGGGGGTTCGTGCACACAGCCCAGCTTGGAGCGAACGACCTACACCGAACTGAGATA
CCTACAGCGTGAGCTATGAGAAAGCGCCACGCTTCCCGAAGGGAGAAAGGCGGACAGGTATCCGGTAAGC
GGCAGGGTCGGAACAGGAGAGCGCACGAGGGAGCTTCCAGGGGGAAACGCCTGGTATCTTTATAGTCCTG
TCGGGTTTCGCCACCTCTGACTTGAGCGTCGATTTTTGTGATGCTCGTCAGGGGGGCGGAGCCTATGGAA
AAACGCCAGCAACGCGGCCTTTTTACGGTTCCTGGCCTTTTGCTGGCCTTTTGCTCACATGTGCATGCGG
AGCGGCCGCAATAAAATATCTTTATTTTCATTACATCTGTGTGTTGGTTTTTTGTGTGAATCGATAGTAC
TAACATACGCTCTCCATCAAAACAAAACGAAACAAAACAAACTAGCAAAATAGGCTGTCCCCAGTGCAAG
TGCAGGTGCCAGAACATTTCTCTATCGGGTACCTTCTAGACAGTCGCGTGTAGCGAAGCAAGGGGCGCGC
CCCTAGGGAGCGGGGGGCTATAAAAGGGGGTGGGGGCGTTCGTCCTGCTATCTAGCGTCGCGTTGACCGA
GCTCCCATGGTGAGCAAGGGCGAGGAGCTGTTCACCGGGGTGGTGCCCATCCTGGTCGAGCTGGACGGCG
ACGTAAACGGCCACAAGTTCAGCGTGTCCGGCGAGGGCGAGGGCGATGCCACCTACGGCAAGCTGACCCT
GAAGTTCATCTGCACCACCGGCAAGCTGCCCGTGCCCTGGCCCACCCTCGTGACCACCCTGACCTGGGGC
GTGCAGTGCTTCGCCCGCTACCCCGACCACATGAAGCAGCACGACTTCTTCAAGTCCGCCATGCCCGAAG
GCTACGTCCAGGAGCGCACCATCTTCTTCAAGGACGACGGCAACTACAAGACCCGCGCCGAGGTGAAGTT
CGAGGGCGACACCCTGGTGAACCGCATCGAGCTGAAGGGCATCGACTTCAAGGAGGACGGCAACATCCTG
GGGCACAAGCTGGAGTACAACGCCATCAGCGACAACGTCTATATCACCGCCGACAAGCAGAAGAACGGCA
TCAAGGCCAACTTCAAGATCCGCCACAACATCGAGGACGGCAGCGTGCAGCTCGCCGACCACTACCAGCA
GAACACCCCCATCGGCGACGGCCCCGTGCTGCTGCCCGACAACCACTACCTGAGCACCCAGTCCAAGCTG
AGCAAAGACCCCAACGAGAAGCGCGATCACATGGTCCTGCTGGAGTTCGTGACCGCCGCCGGGATCACTC
TCGGCATGGACGAGCTGTACAAGTAAGGCCGGCCGCTTCGAGCAGACATGATAAGATACATTGATGAGTT
TGGACAAACCACAACTAGAATGCAGTGAAAAAAATGCTTTATTTGTGAAATTTGTGATGCTATTGCTTTA
TTTGTAACCATTATAAGCTGCAATAAACAAGTTAACAACAACAATTGCATTCATTTTATGTTTCAGGTTC
AGGGGGAGGTGTGGGAGGTTTTTTAAAGCAAGTAAAACCTCTACAAATGTGGTAAAATCGATAAGGATCC
CTCGAGCCTGCAGGGACGT
Features (pLannotate 1.2.2; 8 found; start..end, strand, type, name):
     27..131     +  promoter       AmpR promoter: bla
    132..992     +  CDS            AmpR: β-lactamase; bla; confers resistance to ampicillin, carbenicillin, and related antibiotics
   1163..1751    +  rep_origin     ori: high-copy-number ColE1/pMB1/pBR322/pUC origin of replication
   1830..1878    +  polyA_signal   poly(A) signal: synthetic polyadenylation signal
   1892..1983    +  misc_feature   pause site: RNA polymerase II transcriptional pause signal from the human α2 globin gene
   2107..2826    +  CDS            mCerulean: enhanced monomeric variant of CFP (Rizzo et al., 2004) mammalian codon-optimized
   2852..2973    -  polyA_signal   SV40 poly(A) signal: SV40 polyadenylation signal
   2996..3064    -  CDS            large T antigen (fragment): large T antigen from SV40 (simian virus 40)
