[The description below was written by a language model from this plasmid's Addgene catalogue record and pLannotate feature annotations shown in this document.]
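Description:
sgRNA1 _1xCTS-ECFP-pA is a small (about 3.1 kb) mammalian expression reporter plasmid built on the p035_pause-HBG-CFP-pA backbone and intended for transient transfection of mammalian cells. It is propagated in E. coli through a high-copy ColE1/pUC-type origin and selected with ampicillin through a β-lactamase gene driven by its own bla promoter. No mammalian selection marker or viral delivery element is annotated.

The payload is a synthetic insert named sgRNA1_1xCTS placed upstream of a cyan fluorescent protein coding sequence. The name most plausibly indicates a single copy of a CRISPR target site matched to a guide called sgRNA1, though the record does not spell out the abbreviation. The catalogue calls the reporter ECFP, whereas automated annotation matched the 720 bp open reading frame to mCerulean, a closely related CFP variant. Upstream of the reporter sit a synthetic poly(A) signal and the RNA polymerase II pause site from the human α2 globin gene. Together these act as an insulator that terminates read-through transcription from the plasmid backbone and keeps basal reporter expression low. The roughly 120 bp between the pause site and the CFP start is unannotated. It presumably holds the target site and a minimal promoter, which the "HBG" in the backbone name hints at, but the record does not explicitly state the promoter. An SV40 poly(A) signal follows the reporter; the adjacent short large T antigen fragment is simply part of that SV40-derived segment.

The associated work concerns CRISPR transcriptional activators controlled by RNA-sensing guide RNAs. The plasmid therefore appears to serve as a fluorescent readout, with CFP produced when an activator is recruited to the target site by the matching guide.
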