Addgene plasmid #200237: sgRNA1 _1xCTS-ECFP-pA
Purpose: Mammalian transfections; 1xCTS-ECFP reporter construct 1
Depositing lab: Tatjana Sauka-Spengler. Depositing organization: University of Oxford. Publication: Specific Modulation of CRISPR Transcriptional Activators through RNA-Sensing Guide RNAs in Mammalian Cells and Zebrafish Embryos. Pelea O, Mayes S, Ferry QRV, Fulga TA, Sauka-Spengler T. bioRxiv 2023.05.08.539738 10.1101/2023.05.08.539738.
Backbone
  Vector backbone: p035_pause-HBG-CFP-pA
  Vector type: Mammalian Expression
Growth in bacteria
  Bacterial resistance: Ampicillin, 100 μg/mL
  Growth temperature: 37°C
  Growth strain: DH5alpha
  Copy number: High Copy
Gene/Insert
  Gene/Insert name: sgRNA1_1xCTS
  Species: Synthetic
  Cloning method: Restriction Enzyme; 5′ cloning site Unknown (unknown if destroyed); 3′ cloning site Unknown (unknown if destroyed)
  Sequencing primers: 3′ caccaccccggtgaacagctc
Terms and licenses: Academic/Nonprofit Terms; Industry Terms: Not Available to Industry
Depositor comments: Please visit https://www.biorxiv.org/content/10.1101/2023.05.08.539738v1 for bioRxiv preprint.
How to cite: sgRNA1 _1xCTS-ECFP-pA was a gift from Tatjana Sauka-Spengler (Addgene plasmid # 200237 ; http://n2t.net/addgene:200237 ; RRID:Addgene_200237)
